Addgene plasmid #1245: 6559 pJC25YDJ1 #7
Depositing lab: Susan Lindquist. Depositing organization: Whitehead Institute for Biomedical Research. Publication: Hsp104, Hsp70, and Hsp40: a novel chaperone system that rescues previously aggregated proteins. Glover JR, Lindquist S. Cell 1998 Jul 10;94(1):73-82. 10.1016/S0092-8674(00)81223-4 PubMed 9674429.
Backbone
  Vector backbone: pJC25
  Backbone size w/o insert (bp): 3654
  Vector type: Bacterial Expression
Growth in bacteria
  Bacterial resistance: Ampicillin, 100 μg/mL
  Growth temperature: 37°C
  Growth strain: DH5alpha
  Copy number: High Copy
Gene/Insert
  Gene/Insert name: Ydj1
  Species: S. cerevisiae (budding yeast)
  Entrez Gene: YDJ1 (a.k.a. YNL064C, HSP40, MAB3, MAS5)
  Tag / fusion protein: his tag (N terminal on backbone)
  Cloning method: Restriction Enzyme; 5′ cloning site nde1 (not destroyed); 3′ cloning site nde1 (not destroyed)
  Sequencing primers: 5′ T7
Resource information
  A portion of this plasmid was derived from a plasmid made by: John Glover
Terms and licenses: Academic/Nonprofit Terms; Industry Terms: Not Available to Industry
How to cite: 6559 pJC25YDJ1 #7 was a gift from Susan Lindquist (Addgene plasmid # 1245 ; http://n2t.net/addgene:1245 ; RRID:Addgene_1245)
