[The description below was written by a language model from this plasmid's Addgene catalogue record.]
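Description:
pJC25YDJ1 #7 is a bacterial expression plasmid built on the pJC25 backbone (about 3.7 kb without insert) that carries the Saccharomyces cerevisiae YDJ1 gene, also known as YNL064C, HSP40, MAB3 or MAS5. It is maintained in E. coli as a high-copy plasmid under ampicillin selection. The record does not name the origin of replication, and no feature table is available, so the detailed layout of the backbone cannot be confirmed.

The Ydj1 coding sequence was inserted by restriction cloning into an NdeI site, with NdeI retained at both the 5′ and 3′ junctions. Because the same enzyme flanks both ends, the insert could in principle have ligated in either orientation, and the "#7" in the name may designate a particular isolate, although the record does not say so. A histidine tag supplied by the backbone is fused to the N terminus of Ydj1, which would allow the recombinant protein to be purified by immobilised metal affinity chromatography. The promoter is not explicitly stated. A T7 primer is listed for 5′ sequencing, which suggests a T7-type expression cassette upstream of the insert, but this is an inference rather than a recorded fact.

Ydj1 is a yeast Hsp40 (J-domain) co-chaperone that works with Hsp70. The associated publication describes Hsp104, Hsp70 and Hsp40 acting together as a chaperone system that rescues previously aggregated proteins. This fits use of the plasmid to produce His-tagged Ydj1 in bacteria for in vitro studies of protein disaggregation and refolding.
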