>Addgene plasmid #1245 | 6559 pJC25YDJ1 #7 | addgene partial sequence | sequence record 16502 | 1245, T7 prmier
GNGGACATTCCCTCTGAATAATTTTGTTTAACTTTAAGAAGGAGATATACATATGGTTAAAGAAACTAAG
TTTTACGATATTCTAGGTGTTCCAGTAACTACCACTGATGTCGAAATTAAGAAAGCTTATAGAAAATGCG
CCTTAAAATACCATCCAGATAAGAATCCAAGTGAGGAAGCTGCAGAAAAGTTCAAAGAAGCTTCAGCAGC
CTATGAAATTTTATCAGATCCTGAAAAGAGAGATATATATGACCAATTTGGTGAAGATGGTCTAAGTGGT
GCTGGTGGCGCTGGCGGATTCCCAGGTGGTGGATTCGGTTTTGGTGACGATATCTTTTCCCAATTCTTTG
GTGCTGGTGGCGCACAAAGACCAAGAGGTCCCCAAAGAGGTAAAGATATCAAGCATGAAATTTCTGCCTC
ACTTGAAGAATTATATAAGGGTAGGACAGCTAAGTTAGCCCTTAACAAACAGATCCTATGTAAAGAATGT
GAAGGTCGTGGTGGTAAGAAAGGCGCCGTCAAGAAGTGTACCAGCTGTAATGGTCAAGGTATTAAATTTG
TAACAAGACAAATGGGTCCAATGATCCAAAGATTCCAAACAGAGTGTGATGTCTGTCACGGTACTGGTGA
TATCGTTGATCCTAAGGATCGTTGTAAATCTTGTAACGGTAAGAAAGTTGAAAACGAAAGGAAGATCCTA
GAAGTCCATGTCGAACCAGGTATGAAAGATGGTCAAAGAATCGTTTTCAAAGGTGAAGCTGACCAAGCCC
CAGATGTCATTCCAGGTGATGTTGTCTTCATAGTTTCTGAGAGACCACACAAGAGCTTCAAGAGAGATGG
TGATGATTTAGTATATGAGGCTGAAATTGATCTATTGACTGCTATCGCTGGTGGTGAATTTGCATTGGAA
CATGTTTCTGGTGATTGGTTAAAGGTCGGTATTGTTCCAGGTGAAGTTATTGCCCCAGGTATGCGTANGN
CCTCGAAGGTAAGGTATGCCAATCCCAAATACNGGGGCCTATGGTAATTNATCNTCNANTTNCTATCAGN
TCCCNGAAANCNTTTCCCTCNAAAAAAACTNGAANANTTANAAAAATTTTGCCNCCAAANTTGTCCCNCC
NTCCAANAAGCTCTGGGACAANGNGTCNCCNAANTNGNCCCCCAATAAACAANCCGGC
